Addgene plasmid #212914: pYSD044
Purpose: Encodes the S. cerevisiae 142 amino acid SCW4 Translational Fusion Partner Sequence as a Type 3a' part to be used in the yeast secretion/display (YSD) extension of the MoClo yeast toolkit (YTK)
Depositing lab: Paul Young. Depositing organization: University College Cork. Publication: A Yeast Modular Cloning (MoClo) Toolkit Expansion for Optimization of Heterologous Protein Secretion and Surface Display in Saccharomyces cerevisiae. O'Riordan NM, Juric V, O'Neill SK, Roche AP, Young PW. ACS Synth Biol. 2024 Mar 14. doi: 10.1021/acssynbio.3c00743. PubMed 38483353.
Backbone
  Vector backbone: pYTK001
  Vector type: Bacterial Expression
Growth in bacteria
  Bacterial resistance: Chloramphenicol, 25 μg/mL
  Growth temperature: 37°C
  Growth strain: DH5alpha
  Copy number: High Copy
Gene/Insert
  Gene/Insert name: SCW4
  Species: S. cerevisiae (budding yeast)
  Entrez Gene: SCW4
  Cloning method: Restriction Enzyme; 5′ cloning site BsmBI (destroyed during cloning); 3′ cloning site BsmBI (destroyed during cloning)
Terms and licenses: Academic/Nonprofit Terms; Industry Terms: Not Available to Industry
How to cite: pYSD044 was a gift from Paul Young (Addgene plasmid # 212914 ; http://n2t.net/addgene:212914 ; RRID:Addgene_212914)
