[The description below was written by a language model from this plasmid's Addgene catalogue record and pLannotate feature annotations shown in this document.]
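Description:
pYSD044 is a small (about 2.1 kb) part-storage plasmid from the yeast secretion/display (YSD) expansion of the MoClo yeast toolkit (YTK). It is built on the pYTK001 part entry vector and is maintained in E. coli rather than in yeast. The feature table shows a high-copy ColE1/pUC-type origin of replication and a chloramphenicol acetyltransferase (cat) gene driven by its native cat promoter, with a phage lambda t0 terminator lying between the insert and the resistance cassette. No yeast origin, yeast selectable marker, promoter or terminator for the insert is annotated. This fits a plasmid that serves only as a donor of a single modular part, even though the catalogue lists it under bacterial expression.

The payload is a fragment of the Saccharomyces cerevisiae SCW4 gene, which encodes a cell wall glucanase-family protein. The fragment comprises the 142-amino-acid SCW4 translational fusion partner sequence and is annotated as a partial SCW4 coding sequence of roughly 430 bp. It was inserted by BsmBI cloning, which destroyed both sites, and is formatted as a Type 3a' part. In the MoClo scheme, this designation places it at the N-terminal end of a coding sequence, where it can be joined in frame to downstream coding parts during hierarchical Golden Gate assembly of a transcription unit.

Translational fusion partners of this kind are fused ahead of a heterologous protein to direct and improve its passage through the yeast secretory pathway. pYSD044 is therefore intended as one of several interchangeable parts for testing and optimising secretion or surface display of recombinant proteins in S. cerevisiae.
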