Features (pLannotate 1.2.2; 5 found; start..end, strand, type, name):
     11..442     +  CDS            SCW4 (fragment): SCW4_YEAST - Experimental evidence at protein level: Swiss-Prot protein existence level 1. Glucanases possibly play a role in cell expansion during growth, in cell-cell fusion during mating, and in spore release during sporulation. From Saccharomyces cerevisiae (strain ATCC 204508 / S288c) (Baker's yeast).
    456..490     -  terminator     lambda t0 terminator: minimal transcription terminator from phage lambda (Scholtissek and Grosse, 1987)
    564..1220    -  CDS            cat: CAT_ECOLX - Experimental evidence at protein level: Swiss-Prot protein existence level 1. This enzyme is an effector of chloramphenicol resistance in bacteria. From Escherichia coli. This protein is used as a marker in many commonly used cloning vectors, such as pACYC184.
   1221..1318    -  promoter       cat promoter: promoter of the E. coli cat gene encoding chloramphenicol acetyltransferase
   1402..1990    +  rep_origin     ori: high-copy-number ColE1/pMB1/pBR322/pUC origin of replication
>Addgene plasmid #212914 | pYSD044 | addgene full sequence | sequence record 421749 | Addgene NGS Result
TCGGTCTCATATGCGTCTATCTAACCTAATTGCTTCTGCCTCTCTTTTATCTGCTGCTACTCTTGCTGCT
CCCGCTAACCACGAACACAAGGACAAGCGTGCTGTGGTCACTACCACTGTTCAAAAACAAACCACTATCA
TTGTTAATGGTGCCGCTTCAACTCCAGTTGCTGCTTTGGAAGAAAATGCTGTTGTCAACTCCGCTCCAGC
TGCCGCTACCAGTACAACATCGTCTGCTGCTTCTGTAGCTACCGCTGCTGCTTCCTCTTCTGAGAACAAC
TCACAAGTTTCTGCTGCCGCATCTCCAGCCTCCAGCTCTGCTGCTACATCTACTCAATCTTCCTCTTCCT
CCCAAGCTTCTTCCTCTAGTTCTTCCGGCGAAGACGTCAGCAGCTTTGCCTCTGGTGTCAGAGGTATCAC
TTATACCCCATACGAGAGTGCTTGAGACCAGACCAATAAAAAACGCCCGGCGGCAACCGAGCGTTCTGAA
CAAATCCAGATGGAGTTCTGAGGTCATTACTGGATCTATCAACAGGAGTCCAAGCGAGCTCGATATCAAA
TTACGCCCCGCCCTGCCACTCATCGCAGTACTGTTGTAATTCATTAAGCATTCTGCCGACATGGAAGCCA
TCACAAACGGCATGATGAACCTGAATCGCCAGCGGCATCAGCACCTTGTCGCCTTGCGTATAATATTTGC
CCATGGTGAAAACGGGGGCGAAGAAGTTGTCCATATTGGCCACGTTTAAATCAAAACTGGTGAAACTCAC
CCAGGGATTGGCTGAAACGAAAAACATATTCTCAATAAACCCTTTAGGGAAATAGGCCAGGTTTTCACCG
TAACACGCCACATCTTGCGAATATATGTGTAGAAACTGCCGGAAATCGTCGTGGTATTCACTCCAGAGCG
ATGAAAACGTTTCAGTTTGCTCATGGAAAACGGTGTAACAAGGGTGAACACTATCCCATATCACCAGCTC
ACCGTCTTTCATTGCCATACGAAATTCCGGATGAGCATTCATCAGGCGGGCAAGAATGTGAATAAAGGCC
GGATAAAACTTGTGCTTATTTTTCTTTACGGTCTTTAAAAAGGCCGTAATATCCAGCTGAACGGTCTGGT
TATAGGTACATTGAGCAACTGACTGAAATGCCTCAAAATGTTCTTTACGATGCCATTGGGATATATCAAC
GGTGGTATATCCAGTGATTTTTTTCTCCATTTTAGCTTCCTTAGCTCCTGAAAATCTCGATAACTCAAAA
AATACGCCCGGTAGTGATCTTATTTCATTATGGTGAAAGTTGGAACCTCTTACGTGCCCGATCAATCATG
ACCAAAATCCCTTAACGTGAGTTTTCGTTCCACTGAGCGTCAGACCCCGTAGAAAAGATCAAAGGATCTT
CTTGAGATCCTTTTTTTCTGCGCGTAATCTGCTGCTTGCAAACAAAAAAACCACCGCTACCAGCGGTGGT
TTGTTTGCCGGATCAAGAGCTACCAACTCTTTTTCCGAAGGTAACTGGCTTCAGCAGAGCGCAGATACCA
AATACTGTTCTTCTAGTGTAGCCGTAGTTAGGCCACCACTTCAAGAACTCTGTAGCACCGCCTACATACC
TCGCTCTGCTAATCCTGTTACCAGTGGCTGCTGCCAGTGGCGATAAGTCGTGTCTTACCGGGTTGGACTC
AAGACGATAGTTACCGGATAAGGCGCAGCGGTCGGGCTGAACGGGGGGTTCGTGCACACAGCCCAGCTTG
GAGCGAACGACCTACACCGAACTGAGATACCTACAGCGTGAGCTATGAGAAAGCGCCACGCTTCCCGAAG
GGAGAAAGGCGGACAGGTATCCGGTAAGCGGCAGGGTCGGAACAGGAGAGCGCACGAGGGAGCTTCCAGG
GGGAAACGCCTGGTATCTTTATAGTCCTGTCGGGTTTCGCCACCTCTGACTTGAGCGTCGATTTTTGTGA
TGCTCGTCAGGGGGGCGGAGCCTATGGAAAAACGCCAGCAACGCGGCCTTTTTACGGTTCCTGGCCTTTT
GCTGGCCTTTTGCTCACATGTTCTTTCCTGCGTTATCCCCTGATTCTGTGGATAACCGTAG
